>Addgene plasmid #112844 | pcDNA3.1(+)/Puro/FA/GFP-C--Catulin-4 | addgene full sequence | sequence record 242413 | Addgene NGS Result
GTGATGCGGTTTTGGCAGTACATCAATGGGCGTGGATAGCGGTTTGACTCACGGGGATTTCCAAGTCTCC
ACCCCATTGACGTCAATGGGAGTTTGTTTTGGCACCAAAATCAACGGGACTTTCCAAAATGTCGTAACAA
CTCCGCCCCATTGACGCAAATGGGCGGTAGGCGTGTACGGTGGGAGGTCTATATAAGCAGAGCTCTCTGG
CTAACTAGAGAACCCACTGCTTACTGGCTTATCGAAATTAATACGACTCACTATAGGGAGACCCAAGCTG
GCTAGCGTTTAAACTTAAGCTTGGTACCGAGCTCGGATCCACGGCCGGCCATGGCCGCTTCTCCAGTCCC
GGGCGGTGGCGGTGCGGGAGCTGTCCACTCCTCCAACGCGGCTGGCTTCACCTTCGACTCGGGACTGGAG
ATCAGGACGCGCTCGGTGGAACAGACTCTTCTGCCCCTGGTTTCTCAGATCACCACACTTATAAACCATA
AAGATAATACCAAAAAGTCTGATAAAACCCTGCAAGCGATTCAGCGTGTGGGACAAGCAGTCAACTTGGC
AGTTGGAAGATTTGTTAAAGTAGGGGAAGCTATAGCCAACGAAAACTGGGATTTGAAAGAAGAAATTAAC
ATCGCCTGCATCGAAGCCAAGCAAGCAGGTGAAACAATCGCCTCACTCACAGATGTGACTAAACGGAGCC
ATTTGGAATCAGATGGTCAGGTCACGATTCTGACAGACAAAACAGGCGTCGTGCAGGCCGCCCGGCTGCT
GCTCTCCTCAGTGACAAAAGTGCTGCTGCTGGCAGATCGTGTAGTCATCAAGCAGATAGTGACATCGAGA
AACAAGATTCTCGCAACCATGGAAAGGCTAGAGAAAGTAAACAGCTTTCAGGAATTTGTTCAGATATTCA
GCCAGTTTGGAAACGAAATGGTGGAGTTTGCACATCTAACGGGAGACCGACAAAATGATTTGAAAGATGA
GAAGAAAAAGGCCAGAATGGCCGTGGCGAGGGCCGTGCTTGAAAAGGGTACGATGATGCTCCTCACAGCC
TCAAAGACATGTCTCAGGCATCCCAGCTGTGAGTCAGCCCACACAAACAAAGAAGGAGTGTTTGACCGGA
TGAGAGTGGCCCTGGAGAAGGTCACGGAGATCGTGACTGACTGCAGACTCAGCGGAGAGACCGACAGCTC
ATCTGTCAGCATTTTTACTGGGATTAAAGAGTTGAAGGTGAATATTGAAGCTCTTCGGGAGAATGTTTGC
TTTGAGTCCAAAGAGAACCTTTCTGCCGCATTGGAGGCCGTCTTGGAGCATGTGGAGGACTTCACTGATT
CTGCCTACACCAGCCACGAGCACAGGGAACGGATCTTGGAGCTGTCTTCTCAGGCGAGGACAGAGCTGCA
GCAGCTCCTTTCCGTGTGGATGCAAACCCAAAGCAGGAAGACAAAGAGCGCCGCCGAGGAGCTGGAACTC
ACAGTTCTGAAGATCAGCCACAGCCTGGACGAGCTGAGGAGAGAACTCCATTGTACAGCCATGCAGCTGG
CAGCCGACCTGTTAAAATTCCATGCTGATCATGTGGTTTTAAAAGCATTAAAAGTTACTGGAGTAGAAGG
AAATTTGGAAGCTTTGGCTGAGTATGCCTGTAAACTCTCTGAGCAGAAAGAACAGCTTGTGGAGACATGT
CGATTGTTGCGGCATATATCCGGCACAGAACCCCTTGAGATAACGTGCATACATGCAGAGGAGACATTTC
AGGTGACTGGCCAACAGATCATTTCTGCTGCTGAAACGTTGACGTTGCATCCGTCTAGCAAAATCGCTAA
GGAAAACCTGGATGTGTTTTGTGAAGCTTGGGAGTCTCAGATGAGTGACATGGCGACGCTGCTAAGGGAA
ATCAGTGATGTGTTTGAAGGAAGACGAGGAGAGAGGTGCGACCATCTTTCACTTCCAAAGCCCACGAAGA
ATAGTGCAAACCTGAAGTCACTAAAGCCCGACAAACCTGACTCGGAGGAGCAAGCCAAGATAGCAAAGCT
CGGGCTGAAGCTGGGATTGCTCTCCTCTGATGCTGACTGTGAAATCGAGAAATGGGAAGATGAAGAGAAC
GAGATCGTTCGGCATGGACGCAATATGTCCAGGATGGCCTATTCTCTGTATTTATTTACTAGAGGAGAGG
GGCCACTGAAAACTTCCCAGGACTTAATTCACTTCCTAGAGGTTTTTGCTGCAGAGGGATTAAAGCTTAC
TTCAAGTGTACAGTCATTTTCAAAACAGAATTCTGCAGATATCCAGCACAGTGGCGCGCCTATGGTGAGC
AAGGGCGAGGAGCTGTTCACCGGGGTGGTGCCCATCCTGGTCGAGCTGGACGGCGACGTAAACGGCCACA
AGTTCAGCGTGTCCGGCGAGGGCGAGGGCGATGCCACCTACGGCAAGCTGACCCTGAAGTTCATCTGCAC
CACCGGCAAGCTGCCCGTGCCCTGGCCCACCCTCGTGACCACCCTGACCTACGGCGTGCAGTGCTTCAGC
CGCTACCCCGACCACATGAAGCAGCACGACTTCTTCAAGTCCGCCATGCCCGAAGGCTACGTCCAGGAGC
GCACCATCTTCTTCAAGGACGACGGCAACTACAAGACCCGCGCCGAGGTGAAGTTCGAGGGCGACACCCT
GGTGAACCGCATCGAGCTGAAGGGCATCGACTTCAAGGAGGACGGCAACATCCTGGGGCACAAGCTGGAG
TACAACTACAACAGCCACAACGTCTATATCATGGCCGACAAGCAGAAGAACGGCATCAAGGTGAACTTCA
AGATCCGCCACAACATCGAGGACGGCAGCGTGCAGCTCGCCGACCACTACCAGCAGAACACCCCCATCGG
CGACGGCCCCGTGCTGCTGCCCGACAACCACTACCTGAGCACCCAGTCCGCCCTGAGCAAAGACCCCAAC
GAGAAGCGCGATCACATGGTCCTGCTGGAGTTCGTGACCGCCGCCGGGATCACTCTCGGCATGGACGAGC
TGTACAAGTAATCTAGAGGGCCCGTTTAAACCCGCTGATCAGCCTCGACTGTGCCTTCTAGTTGCCAGCC
ATCTGTTGTTTGCCCCTCCCCCGTGCCTTCCTTGACCCTGGAAGGTGCCACTCCCACTGTCCTTTCCTAA
TAAAATGAGGAAATTGCATCGCATTGTCTGAGTAGGTGTCATTCTATTCTGGGGGGTGGGGTGGGGCAGG
ACAGCAAGGGGGAGGATTGGGAAGACAATAGCAGGCATGCTGGGGATGCGGTGGGCTCTATGGCTTCTGA
GGCGGAAAGAACCAGCTGGGGCTCTAGGGGGTATCCCC
[124 nt withheld, positions 3329-3452]
C
[91 nt withheld, positions 3454-3544]
A
[49 nt withheld, positions 3546-3594]
CCTTTGACGTTGGAGTCCACGTTCTTT
[37 nt withheld, positions 3622-3658]
ACCCTATCTCGGTCTATTCTTTTGATTTATAAGGGATTTTGCCGATTTCGGCCTATTGGTTAAAAAATGA
GCTGATTTAACAAAAATTTAACGCGAATTAATTCTGTGGAATGTGTGTCAGTTAGGGTGTGGAAAGTCCC
CAGGCTCCCCAGCAGGCAGAAGTATGCAAAGCATGCATCTCAATTAGTCAGCAACCAGGTGTGGAAAGTC
CCCAGGCTCCCCAGCAGGCAGAAGTATGCAAAGCATGCATCTCAATTAGTCAGCAACCATAGTCCCGCCC
CTAACTCCGCCCATCCCGCCCCTAACTCCGCCCAGTTCCGCCCATTCTCCGCCCCATGGCTGACTAATTT
TTTTTATTTATGCAGAGGCCGAGGCCGCCTCTGCCTCTGAGCTATTCCAGAAGTAGTGAGGAGGCTTTTT
TGGAGGCCTAGGCTTTTGCAAAAAGCTCCCGGGGCCGCCACCATGACCGAGTACAAGCCCACGGTGCGCC
TCGCCACCCGCGACGACGTCCCCCGGGCCGTACGCACCCTCGCCGCCGCGTTCGCCGACTACCCCGCCAC
GCGCCACACCGTCGACCCGGACCGCCACATCGAGCGGGTCACCGAGCTGCAAGAACTCTTCCTCACGCGC
GTCGGGCTCGACATCGGCAAGGTGTGGGTCGCGGACGACGGCGCCGCGGTGGCGGTCTGGACCACGCCGG
AGAGCGTCGAAGCGGGGGCGGTGTTCGCCGAGATCGGCCCGCGCATGGCCGAGTTGAGCGGTTCCCGGCT
GGCCGCGCAGCAACAGATGGAAGGCCTCCTGGCGCCGCACCGGCCCAAGGAGCCCGCGTGGTTCCTGGCC
ACCGTCGGCGTCTCGCCCGACCACCAGGGCAAGGGTCTGGGCAGCGCCGTCGTGCTCCCCGGAGTGGAGG
CGGCCGAGCGCGCCGGGGTGCCCGCCTTCCTGGAGACCTCCGCGCCCCGCAACCTCCCCTTCTACGAGCG
GCTCGGCTTCACCGTCACCGCCGACGTCGAGGTGCCCGAAGGACCGCGCACCTGGTGCATGACCCGCAAG
CCCGGTGCCTGATTCGAAATGACCGACCAAGCGACGCCCAACCTGCCATCACGAGATTTCGATTCCACCG
CCGCCTTCTATGAAAGGTTGGGCTTCGGAATCGTTTTCCGGGACGCCGGCTGGATGATCCTCCAGCGCGG
GGATCTCATGCTGGAGTTCTTCGCCCACCCCAACTTGTTTATTGCAGCTTATAATGGTTACAAATAAAGC
AATAGCATCACAAATTTCACAAATAAAGCATTTTTTTCACTGCATTCTAGTTGTGGTTTGTCCAAACTCA
TCAATGTATCTTATCATGTCTGTATACCGTCGACCTCTAGCTAGAGCTTGGCGTAATCATGGTCATAGCT
GTTTCCTGTGTGAAATTGTTATCCGCTCACAATTCCACACAACATACGAGCCGGAAGCATAAAGTGTAAA
GCCTGGGGTGCCTAATGAGTGAGCTAACTCACATTAATTGCGTTGCGCTCACTGCCCGCTTTCCAGTCGG
GAAACCTGTCGTGCCAGCTGCATTAATGAATCGGCCAACGCGCGGGGAGAGGCGGTTTGCGTATTGGGCG
CTCTTCCGCTTCCTCGCTCACTGACTCGCTGCGCTCGGTCGTTCGGCTGCGGCGAGCGGTATCAGCTCAC
TCAAAGGCGGTAATACGGTTATCCACAGAATCAGGGGATAACGCAGGAAAGAACATGTGAGCAAAAGGCC
AGCAAAAGGCCAGGAACCGTAAAAAGGCCGCGTTGCTGGCGTTTTTCCATAGGCTCCGCCCCCCTGACGA
GCATCACAAAAATCGACGCTCAAGTCAGAGGTGGCGAAACCCGACAGGACTATAAAGATACCAGGCGTTT
CCCCCTGGAAGCTCCCTCGTGCGCTCTCCTGTTCCGACCCTGCCGCTTACCGGATACCTGTCCGCCTTTC
TCCCTTCGGGAAGCGTGGCGCTTTCTCATAGCTCACGCTGTAGGTATCTCAGTTCGGTGTAGGTCGTTCG
CTCCAAGCTGGGCTGTGTGCACGAACCCCCCGTTCAGCCCGACCGCTGCGCCTTATCCGGTAACTATCGT
CTTGAGTCCAACCCGGTAAGACACGACTTATCGCCACTGGCAGCAGCCACTGGTAACAGGATTAGCAGAG
CGAGGTATGTAGGCGGTGCTACAGAGTTCTTGAAGTGGTGGCCTAACTACGGCTACACTAGAAGAACAGT
ATTTGGTATCTGCGCTCTGCTGAAGCCAGTTACCTTCGGAAAAAGAGTTGGTAGCTCTTGATCCGGCAAA
CAAACCACCGCTGGTAGCGGTGGTTTTTTTGTTTGCAAGCAGCAGATTACGCGCAGAAAAAAAGGATCTC
AAGAAGATCCTTTGATCTTTTCTACGGGGTCTGACGCTCAGTGGAACGAAAACTCACGTTAAGGGATTTT
GGTCATGAGATTATCAAAAAGGATCTTCACCTAGATCCTTTTAAATTAAAAATGAAGTTTTAAATCAATC
TAAAGTATATATGAGTAAACTTGGTCTGACAGTTACCAATGCTTAATCAGTGAGGCACCTATCTCAGCGA
TCTGTCTATTTCGTTCATCCATAGTTGCCTGACTCCCCGTCGTGTAGATAACTACGATACGGGAGGGCTT
ACCATCTGGCCCCAGTGCTGCAATGATACCGCGAGACCCACGCTCACCGGCTCCAGATTTATCAGCAATA
AACCAGCCAGCCGGAAGGGCCGAGCGCAGAAGTGGTCCTGCAACTTTATCCGCCTCCATCCAGTCTATTA
ATTGTTGCCGGGAAGCTAGAGTAAGTAGTTCGCCAGTTAATAGTTTGCGCAACGTTGTTGCCATTGCTAC
AGGCATCGTGGTGTCACGCTCGTCGTTTGGTATGGCTTCATTCAGCTCCGGTTCCCAACGATCAAGGCGA
GTTACATGATCCCCCATGTTGTGCAAAAAAGCGGTTAGCTCCTTCGGTCCTCCGATCGTTGTCAGAAGTA
AGTTGGCCGCAGTGTTATCACTCATGGTTATGGCAGCACTGCATAATTCTCTTACTGTCATGCCATCCGT
AAGATGCTTTTCTGTGACTGGTGAGTACTCAACCAAGTCATTCTGAGAATAGTGTATGCGGCGACCGAGT
TGCTCTTGCCCGGCGTCAATACGGGATAATACCGCGCCACATAGCAGAACTTTAAAAGTGCTCATCATTG
GAAAACGTTCTTCGGGGCGAAAACTCTCAAGGATCTTACCGCTGTTGAGATCCAGTTCGATGTAACCCAC
TCGTGCACCCAACTGATCTTCAGCATCTTTTACTTTCACCAGCGTTTCTGGGTGAGCAAAAACAGGAAGG
CAAAATGCCGCAAAAAAGGGAATAAGGGCGACACGGAAATGTTGAATACTCATACTCTTCCTTTTTCAAT
ATTATTGAAGCATTTATCAGGGTTATTGTCTCATGAGCGGATACATATTTGAATGTATTTAGAAAAATAA
ACAAATAGGGGTTCCGCGCACATTTCCCCGAAAAGTGCCACCTGACGTCGACGGATCGGGAGATCTCCCG
ATCCCCTATGGTGCACTCTCAGTACAATCTGCTCTGATGCCGCATAGTTAAGCCAGTATCTGCTCCCTGC
TTGTGTGTTGGAGGTCGCTGAGTAGTGCGCGAGCAAAATTTAAGCTACAACAAGGCAAGGCTTGACCGAC
AATTGCATGAAGAATCTGCTTAGGGTTAGGCGTTTTGCGCTGCTTCGCGATGTACGGGCCAGATATACGC
GTTGACATTGATTATTGACTAGTTATTAATAGTAATCAATTACGGGGTCATTAGTTCATAGCCCATATAT
GGAGTTCCGCGTTACATAACTTACGGTAAATGGCCCGCCTGGCTGACCGCCCAACGACCCCCGCCCATTG
ACGTCAATAATGACGTATGTTCCCATAGTAACGCCAATAGGGACTTTCCATTGACGTCAATGGGTGGAGT
ATTTACGGTAAACTGCCCACTTGGCAGTACATCAAGTGTATCATATGCCAAGTACGCCCCCTATTGACGT
CAATGACGGTAAATGGCCCGCCTGGCATTATGCCCAGTACATGACCTTATGGGACTTTCCTACTTGGCAG
TACATCTACGTATTAGTCATCGCTATTACCATG
Features (pLannotate 1.2.2; 21 found; start..end, strand, type, name):
      1..204     +  promoter       CMV promoter: human cytomegalovirus (CMV) immediate early promoter
    200..233     +  LTR            5' LTR (truncated) (fragment): truncated 5' long terminal repeat (LTR) from HIV-1
    249..267     +  promoter       T7 promoter: promoter for bacteriophage T7 RNA polymerase
    331..2268    +  CDS            Ctnnal1 (fragment): CTNL1_MOUSE - Also known as Catnal1. Experimental evidence at protein level: Swiss-Prot protein existence level 1. May modulate the Rho pathway signaling by providing a scaffold for the Lbc Rho guanine nucleotide exchange factor (ARHGEF1). From Mus musculus (Mouse).
   2302..3021    +  CDS            EGFP: the original enhanced GFP (Yang et al., 1996) mammalian codon-optimized
   3059..3283    +  polyA_signal   bGH poly(A) signal: bovine growth hormone polyadenylation signal
   3287..3308    +  promoter       SV40 promoter (fragment): SV40 enhancer and early promoter
   3329..3757    +  rep_origin     f1 ori (sequence partly withheld): f1 bacteriophage origin of replication; arrow indicates direction of (+) strand synthesis
   3771..4100    +  promoter       SV40 promoter: SV40 enhancer and early promoter
   4121..4720    +  CDS            PuroR: puromycin N-acetyltransferase; pac from Streptomyces alboniger; confers resistance to puromycin
   4727..4885    +  CDS            ble (fragment): BLE_KLEPN - Experimental evidence at protein level: Swiss-Prot protein existence level 1. Binding protein with a strong affinity to the bleomycin family of antibiotics. Binds to CL990; an antimitotic-antibiotic compound. From Klebsiella pneumoniae.
   4880..5001    +  polyA_signal   SV40 poly(A) signal: SV40 polyadenylation signal
   5074..5090    -  protein_bind   lac operator: The lac repressor binds to the lac operator to inhibit transcription in E. coli. This inhibition can be relieved by adding lactose or isopropyl-β-D-thiogalactopyranoside (IPTG). lac repressor encoded by lacI
   5098..5128    -  promoter       lac promoter: promoter for the E. coli lac operon
   5143..5164    -  protein_bind   CAP binding site: CAP binding activates transcription in the presence of cAMP. E. coli catabolite activator protein
   5177..5269    -  CDS            lacI (fragment): lac repressor; lacI; The lac repressor binds to the lac operator to inhibit transcription in E. coli. This inhibition can be relieved by adding lactose or isopropyl-β-D-thiogalactopyranoside (IPTG).
   5452..6040    -  rep_origin     ori: high-copy-number ColE1/pMB1/pBR322/pUC origin of replication
   6211..7071    -  CDS            AmpR: β-lactamase; bla; confers resistance to ampicillin, carbenicillin, and related antibiotics
   7072..7176    -  promoter       AmpR promoter: bla
   7235..7287    -  misc_feature   bom (fragment): basis of mobility region from pBR322
   7442..7821    +  enhancer       CMV enhancer: human cytomegalovirus immediate early enhancer
