[The description below was written by a language model from this plasmid's Addgene catalogue record and pLannotate feature annotations shown in this document.]
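Description:
pcDNA3.1(+)/Puro/FA/GFP-C--Catulin-4 is a mammalian expression plasmid built on a puromycin-selectable version of pcDNA3.1(+), designed for transient or stable overexpression of a truncated mouse alpha-catulin (Ctnnal1) fused to GFP. The insert comprises the N-terminal and central (N + C1) domains of the protein rather than the full-length coding sequence, and the feature table accordingly annotates a partial Ctnnal1 open reading frame followed shortly downstream by EGFP, consistent with the recorded C-terminal tag. Expression is driven by the human cytomegalovirus immediate early enhancer and promoter, which span the numbering origin of the circular sequence, and transcripts are terminated by the bovine growth hormone polyadenylation signal. A T7 promoter sits between the CMV promoter and the insert and can serve for in vitro transcription or as a sequencing primer site. The cloning sites used are not recorded.

For selection in mammalian cells, a separate cassette places the puromycin N-acetyltransferase gene under the SV40 enhancer/early promoter with an SV40 polyadenylation signal. A short bleomycin-resistance gene fragment annotated just after PuroR is probably a leftover from construction of the backbone, not a functional marker. Several other small annotated fragments (an HIV-1 LTR piece, lacI, bom, a partial SV40 promoter) are likewise probably incidental matches or backbone remnants. In E. coli the plasmid is maintained through a high-copy ColE1/pUC-type origin with ampicillin resistance, and an f1 origin is also present. According to the associated publication title, the construct belongs to work on alpha-catulin recruitment by alpha-dystrobrevin-1 at the neuromuscular junction. A fluorescent domain-truncation fusion of this kind would suit mapping which regions of catulin mediate its localization or interactions.
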