Addgene plasmid #112844: pcDNA3.1(+)/Puro/FA/GFP-C--Catulin-4
Purpose: transient/stable overexpression of the N-terminal and central domains of Catulin.
Depositing lab: Tomasz Prószyński. Depositing organization: Nencki Institute. Publication: Alpha-Dystrobrevin-1 recruits Grb2 and alpha-catulin to organize neurotransmitter receptors at the neuromuscular junction. Gingras J, Gawor M, Bernadzki KM, Grady RM, Hallock P, Glass DJ, Sanes JR, Proszynski TJ. J Cell Sci. 2016 Mar 1;129(5):898-911. doi: 10.1242/jcs.181180. Epub 2016 Jan 14. PubMed 26769899.
Backbone
  Vector backbone: pcDNA3.1(+)/Puro
  Backbone size w/o insert (bp): 5500
  Vector type: Mammalian Expression
  Selectable markers: Puromycin
Growth in bacteria
  Bacterial resistance: Ampicillin, 100 μg/mL
  Growth temperature: 37°C
  Growth strain: DH5alpha
  Copy number: High Copy
Gene/Insert
  Gene/Insert name: Catulin-alpha-1
  Species: M. musculus (mouse)
  Mutation: N + C1 domains of Catulin
  Entrez Gene: Ctnnal1 (a.k.a. ACRP, AI616177, AW545119, C86009, Catnal1)
  Tag / fusion protein: GFP (C terminal on insert)
  Cloning method: Restriction Enzyme; 5′ cloning site Unknown (unknown if destroyed); 3′ cloning site Unknown (unknown if destroyed)
Terms and licenses: Academic/Nonprofit Terms; Industry Terms: Not Available to Industry
How to cite: pcDNA3.1(+)/Puro/FA/GFP-C--Catulin-4 was a gift from Tomasz Prószyński (Addgene plasmid # 112844 ; http://n2t.net/addgene:112844 ; RRID:Addgene_112844)
